>Addgene plasmid #11597 | N-WASP (WGP) | addgene partial sequence | sequence record 18346 | SP6 5'-ATTTAGGTGACACTATAG-3'
TCGATTTAAGCTATGGAGCAAAAGCTCATTTCTGAAGAGGACTTGAATGAAATGGAGCAAAAGCTCATTT
CTGAAGAGGACTTGAATGAAATGGAGCAAAAGCTCATTTCTGAAGAGGACTTGAATGAAATGGAGCAAAA
GCTCATTTCTGAAGAGGACTTGAATGAAATGGAGCAAAAGCTCATTTCTGAAGAGGACTTGAATGAAATG
GAGAGCTTGGGCGACCTCACCATGGAGCAAAAGCTCATTTCTGAAGAGGACTTGAATTCAGGCCGGCCTA
CCATGAGCTCGGGCCAGCAGCCCCCGCGGAGGGTCACCAACGTGGGCTCCCTGCTGCTCACCCCGCAAGA
AAACGAGTCTCTTTTCTCCTTCCTCGGCAAGAAATGTGTGACTATGTCTTCAGCAGTGGTGCAGTTATAT
GCAGCTGATCGGAACTGTATGTGGTCAAAGAAGTGCAGTGGTGTTGCTTGTCTTGTTAAGGACAATCCTC
AGAGATCTTATTTTTTAAGAATATTTGACATTAAGGATGGGAAATTACTGTGGGAACAAGAGCTATACAA
TAACTTTGTATATAATAGTCCTAGAGGATATTTTCATACCTTTGCTGGAGATACTTGTCAAGTAGCTCTT
AATTTTGCCAATGAAGAAGAAGCAAAAAAGTTCCGAAAAGCAGTTACAGACCTGTTGGGTCGACGACAAA
GGAAATCTGAAAAAAGACGAGATGCTCCAAATGGTCCCAATCTACCCATGGCTACAGTTGACATAAAAAA
TCCAGAAATCACAACAAACAGGTTTTATAGTTCACAAGTCAACAACATCTCCCACACCAAAGAAAAGAAG
AAAGGAAAAGCTAANAAGAAGAGATTAACCAAGGCAGATATTGGAACACCAAGTAATTTCCAGCACATTG
GACATGTTTGGTTGGGAT
