>Addgene plasmid #11597 | N-WASP (WGP) | addgene partial sequence | sequence record 18347 | 11597 with EBV-R
ACGACTCACTATAGTTCTAGAGGCGCGCCTCAGTCTTCCCACTCATCATCATCCTCAAAATCTTCTTCAT
CATCATCATCTTCATCTTCATCTGAGGAATGAATGGCTTTGCTCCTTTTCTGCATCACTTCCATCAGCGC
ACCCACAATTCCTGAAGTGGGCGCGGGGGTTGGTGGTGTGGACTCTTGGCCATCAGACACGGATTTCAAC
TGAATGCCCTGTCGTATCTGGTCTAGAAGTGCATCCCTTCCTGAGCAGGACACGGGCCGACTATTCTGCT
CCACTTTTTTTAGCTGAGCACCCTCTCTAATTTGATCCAAAAGAGCTGCTTTGTTTCCTGAAGAAGCTGG
AACTTGATGGTCACCATCAGAAGGCAGGCCAGGGGGAGGTGGTGGCCCTGGTGGAGGGGGAGGTGGTGGA
GGAGGTGGTGGTGCTGTGGACCCTGCCATAGACAGAGGCGGAGGTGGTGGTGGGCCTGAAGGTGCTGAGG
AAGGCATGACTGGTGGTGGAGGAGGGTACATCCTGTTTGGAGGAGGTGGAGGAACGACAACACCAGCCCT
ACAAGGATGTGGAGGTGGAGGTGCAACAGTATGAGCTCTTGATGGTGGCGG
