[The description below was written by a language model from this plasmid's Addgene catalogue record.]
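Description:
N-WASP (WGP) is a mammalian expression plasmid built on the pCS2+ backbone (about 4 kb without insert). It carries a truncated rat (Rattus norvegicus) cDNA for Neural Wiskott-Aldrich Syndrome Protein. It is propagated in E. coli as a high-copy plasmid under ampicillin selection. The record gives no feature table and names no promoter. pCS2+ vectors generally drive expression from a CMV-derived promoter and carry an upstream SP6 phage promoter, which allows in vitro transcription of the insert. The listing of SP6 as the 5′ sequencing primer is consistent with that layout.

The insert is about 1.3 kb and encodes amino acids 1–396 of N-WASP. It was cloned between FseI and AscI sites, both of which remain intact, so the fragment can be excised or exchanged. The "WGP" in the name presumably refers to the N-terminal regions retained in this fragment (the WH1 domain, the GTPase-binding domain and the proline-rich region). On that reading the C-terminal portion, which in the full-length protein mediates actin and Arp2/3 engagement, is absent, but the record does not spell out the domain boundaries. No epitope tag, fusion partner or mammalian selection marker is recorded. The Entrez Gene field lists Iqub, which does not match the stated N-WASP insert and appears to be a catalogue mismatch.

The plasmid comes from work on how CDC42 and phosphatidylinositol 4,5-bisphosphate activate N-WASP. It probably served as a deletion construct for assigning regulatory and autoinhibitory functions to the N-terminal part of the protein.
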