Addgene plasmid #11597: N-WASP (WGP)
Depositing lab: Marc Kirschner. Publication: Mechanism of N-WASP activation by CDC42 and phosphatidylinositol 4, 5-bisphosphate. Rohatgi R, Ho HY, Kirschner MW. J Cell Biol. 2000 Sep 18. 150(6):1299-310. 10.1083/jcb.150.6.1299 PubMed 10995436.
Backbone
  Vector backbone: pCS2+
  Backbone size w/o insert (bp): 4000
  Vector type: Mammalian Expression
Growth in bacteria
  Bacterial resistance: Ampicillin, 100 μg/mL
  Growth temperature: 37°C
  Growth strain: DH5alpha
  Copy number: High Copy
Gene/Insert
  Gene/Insert name: N-WASP (alt name: Neural Wiskott-Aldrich Syndrome Protein)
  Species: R. norvegicus (rat)
  Insert size (bp): 1300
  Mutation: contains amino acids 1-396
  GenBank ID: D88461
  Entrez Gene: Iqub (a.k.a. Trs4, MGC116166)
  Cloning method: Restriction Enzyme; 5′ cloning site FseI (not destroyed); 3′ cloning site AscI (not destroyed)
  Sequencing primers: 5′ SP6
Terms and licenses: Academic/Nonprofit Terms; Industry Terms: Not Available to Industry
How to cite: N-WASP (WGP) was a gift from Marc Kirschner (Addgene plasmid # 11597 ; http://n2t.net/addgene:11597 ; RRID:Addgene_11597)
